Addgene plasmid #42875: pCRISPR
Purpose: A crRNA expression plasmid for targeting a specific sequence.
Depositing lab: Luciano Marraffini. Depositing organization: Rockefeller University. Publication: RNA-guided editing of bacterial genomes using CRISPR-Cas systems. Jiang W, Bikard D, Cox D, Zhang F, Marraffini LA. Nat Biotechnol. 2013 Jan 29. doi: 10.1038/nbt.2508. PubMed 23360965.
Backbone
  Vector backbone: pZE21-MCS1
  Backbone size w/o insert (bp): 2254
  Total vector size (bp): 2433
  Vector type: Bacterial Expression, CRISPR ; E.coli
Growth in bacteria
  Bacterial resistance: Kanamycin, 50 μg/mL
  Growth temperature: 37°C
  Growth strain: DH5alpha
  Copy number: High Copy
Gene/Insert
  Gene/Insert name: CRISPR-BsaI
Terms and licenses: Academic/Nonprofit Terms; Industry Terms: Not Available to Industry
Depositor comments: This plasmid is also known as pDB129. This plasmid contains a duplicated spacer insertion site (4 BsaI sites instead of 2). Please note that these extra sites are eliminated upon treatment with BsaI, and the depositing lab has used this version extensively without issue. The HME63 strain is available from the from the Court Lab: http://redrecombineering.ncifcrf.gov/strains.html For more information on Marraffini Lab CRISPR Plasmids please refer to: http://www.addgene.org/crispr/marraffini/
How to cite: pCRISPR was a gift from Luciano Marraffini (Addgene plasmid # 42875 ; http://n2t.net/addgene:42875 ; RRID:Addgene_42875)
