[The description below was written by a language model from this plasmid's Addgene catalogue record.]
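Description:
pCRISPR (also known as pDB129) is a small bacterial crRNA expression plasmid built on the pZE21-MCS1 backbone for use in E. coli. The total construct is about 2.4 kb, of which roughly 2.25 kb is backbone. It is maintained at high copy number and selected with kanamycin. No feature table is provided, so the origin of replication and the promoter driving the CRISPR array are not stated in the record.

The insert, named CRISPR-BsaI, is a minimal CRISPR array cassette in which the spacer position is occupied by a BsaI cloning site. BsaI is a type IIS restriction enzyme that cuts outside its recognition sequence. Digestion therefore removes the placeholder and leaves defined overhangs into which a user-designed spacer, typically supplied as annealed oligonucleotides, can be ligated. The resulting array is transcribed and processed into a crRNA that directs a Cas nuclease to the chosen target sequence. The depositor notes that this version carries a duplicated spacer insertion site, giving four BsaI sites instead of two. The extra sites are lost on BsaI digestion, and the plasmid has been used extensively in this form without problems.

The record lists no Cas9 or tracrRNA among the plasmid's contents, so these components would presumably have to come from another source. Its stated purpose is crRNA expression for targeting a specific sequence, and the associated work concerns RNA-guided editing of bacterial genomes with CRISPR-Cas systems. The depositor's mention of the recombineering strain HME63 suggests the plasmid is used alongside recombineering.
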