>Addgene plasmid #42875 | pCRISPR | addgene partial sequence | sequence record 133418 | Neo-R 5'-GCCCAGTCATAGCCGAATAG-3'
ACCTGCGTGCAATCCATCTTGTTCAATCATGCGAAACGATCCTCATCCTGTCTCTTGATCAGATCTTGAT
CCCCTGCGCCATCAGATCCTTGGCGGCAAGAAAGCCATCCAGTTTACTTTGCAGGGCTTCCCAACCTTAC
CAGAGGGCGCCCCAGCTGGCAATTCCGACGTCTAAGAAACCATTATTATCATGACATTAACCTATAAAAA
TAGGCGTATCACGAGGCCCTTTCGTCTTCACCTCGAGTCCCTATCAGTGATAGAGATTGACATCCCTATC
AGTGATAGAGATACTGAGCACATCAGCAGGACGCACTGACCGAATTCAACTCAACAAGTCTCAGTGTGCT
GAAGTTTTGGGACCATTCAAAACAGCATAGCTCTAAAACGAGACCTTTGAGCTTCCGAGACTGGTCTCAG
TTTTGGGACCATTCAAAACAGCATAGCTCTAAAACCTCGTAGACTATTTTTGTCTAAAAAATTTCGTAAT
CGCACTATTTGTCTCAGCTAGACTTCAGTCTTGAAAAGCCCCTGTATTACTGCATTTATTAAGAGTATTA
TACCATATTTTTAGTTATTAAGAAATAGGATCCATGAATTCAACTCAACAAGTCTCAGTGTGCTGAAGTT
TTGGGACCATTCAAAACAGCATAGCTCTAAAACGAGACCTTTGAGCTTCCGAGACTGGTCTCAGTTTTGG
GACCATTCAAAACAGCATAGCTCTAAAACCTCGTAGACTATTTTTGTCTAAAAAATTTCGTAATCGCACT
ATTTGTCTCAGCTAGACTTCAGTCTTGAAAAGCCCCTGTATTACTGCATTTATTAAGAGTATTATACCAT
ATTTTTAGTTATTAAGAAATAGGATCCCATGGTACGCGTGCTAGAGGCATCAAATAAAACGAAAGGCTCA
GTCGAAAGACTGGGCCTTTCGTTTTATCTGTTGTTTGTCGGTGAACGCTCTCCTGAGTAGGACAAATCCG
CCGCCCTAGACCTAGGGCGTTCGGCTGCGGCGAGCGGTATCAGCTCACTCAAAGGCGGTAATACGGTTAT
CCACAGAATCAGGGGATAACGCAGGAAAGAACATGTGAGCAAAAGGCCAGCAAAAGGCCAGGAACCGTAA
AA
