LOCUS       Exported 2707 bp ds-DNA circular SYN 12-MAY-2021
DEFINITION  A crRNA expression plasmid for targeting a specific sequence..
ACCESSION   .
VERSION     .
KEYWORDS    pCRISPR
SOURCE      synthetic DNA construct
  ORGANISM  synthetic DNA construct
REFERENCE   1 (bases 1 to 2707)
  AUTHORS   Jiang W, Bikard D, Cox D, Zhang F, Marraffini LA
  TITLE     RNA-guided editing of bacterial genomes using CRISPR-Cas systems.
  JOURNAL   Nat Biotechnol. 2013 Jan 29. doi: 10.1038/nbt.2508.
  PUBMED    23360965
REFERENCE   2 (bases 1 to 2707)
  AUTHORS   .
  TITLE     Direct Submission
  JOURNAL   Exported May 12, 2021 from SnapGene Server 1.1.58
            http://www.snapgene.com
FEATURES             Location/Qualifiers
     source          1..2707
                     /organism="synthetic DNA construct"
                     /mol_type="other DNA"
     primer_bind     complement(15..33)
                     /label=pBRforEco
                     /note="pBR322 vectors, upsteam of EcoRI site, forward
                     primer"
     CDS             212..1006
                     /codon_start=1
                     /gene="aph(3')-II (or nptII)"
                     /product="aminoglycoside phosphotransferase from Tn5"
                     /label=NeoR/KanR
                     /note="confers resistance to neomycin, kanamycin, and G418
                     (Geneticin(R))"
                     /translation="MIEQDGLHAGSPAAWVERLFGYDWAQQTIGCSDAAVFRLSAQGRP
                     VLFVKTDLSGALNELQDEAARLSWLATTGVPCAAVLDVVTEAGRDWLLLGEVPGQDLLS
                     SHLAPAEKVSIMADAMRRLHTLDPATCPFDHQAKHRIERARTRMEAGLVDQDDLDEEHQ
                     GLAPAELFARLKARMPDGEDLVVTHGDACLPNIMVENGRFSGFIDCGRLGVADRYQDIA
                     LATRDIAEELGGEWADRFLVLYGIAAPDSQRIAFYRLLDEFF"
     primer_bind     complement(266..285)
                     /label=Neo-R
                     /note="Neomycin resistance gene, reverse primer"
     primer_bind     876..895
                     /label=Neo-F
                     /note="Neomycin resistance gene, forward primer"
     terminator      1037..1131
                     /label=lambda t0 terminator
                     /note="transcription terminator from phage lambda"
     rep_origin      1219..1807
                     /direction=RIGHT
                     /label=ori
                     /note="high-copy-number ColE1/pMB1/pBR322/pUC origin of
                     replication"
     primer_bind     1708..1727
                     /label=pBR322ori-F
                     /note="pBR322 origin, forward primer"
     terminator      1972..2058
                     /gene="Escherichia coli rrnB"
                     /label=rrnB T1 terminator
                     /note="transcription terminator T1 from the E. coli rrnB
                     gene"
     misc_feature    2088..2219
                     /label=crRNA leader
                     /note="crRNA leader sequence for the Streptococcus pyogenes
                     CRISPR/Cas system"
     repeat_region   2220..2255
                     /label=DR
                     /note="direct repeat for the Streptococcus pyogenes
                     CRISPR/Cas system"
     repeat_region   2286..2321
                     /label=DR
                     /note="direct repeat for the Streptococcus pyogenes
                     CRISPR/Cas system"
     misc_feature    2362..2493
                     /label=crRNA leader
                     /note="crRNA leader sequence for the Streptococcus pyogenes
                     CRISPR/Cas system"
     repeat_region   2494..2529
                     /label=DR
                     /note="direct repeat for the Streptococcus pyogenes
                     CRISPR/Cas system"
     repeat_region   2560..2595
                     /label=DR
                     /note="direct repeat for the Streptococcus pyogenes
                     CRISPR/Cas system"
     promoter        complement(2628..2701)
                     /label=PLtetO-1 promoter
                     /note="modified phage lambda PL promoter with tet operator
                     sites (Lutz and Bujard, 1997)"
     protein_bind    2658..2676
                     /gene="tetO"
                     /label=tet operator
                     /bound_moiety="tetracycline repressor TetR"
                     /note="bacterial operator O2 for the tetR and tetA genes"
     protein_bind    2683..2701
                     /gene="tetO"
                     /label=tet operator
                     /bound_moiety="tetracycline repressor TetR"
                     /note="bacterial operator O2 for the tetR and tetA genes"
ORIGIN
        1 gtgaagacga aagggcctcg tgatacgcct atttttatag gttaatgtca tgataataat
       61 ggtttcttag acgtcggaat tgccagctgg ggcgccctct ggtaaggttg ggaagccctg
      121 caaagtaaac tggatggctt tcttgccgcc aaggatctga tggcgcaggg gatcaagatc
      181 tgatcaagag acaggatgag gatcgtttcg catgattgaa caagatggat tgcacgcagg
      241 ttctccggcc gcttgggtgg agaggctatt cggctatgac tgggcacaac agacaatcgg
      301 ctgctctgat gccgccgtgt tccggctgtc agcgcagggg cgcccggttc tttttgtcaa
      361 gaccgacctg tccggtgccc tgaatgaact gcaggacgag gcagcgcggc tatcgtggct
      421 ggccacgacg ggcgttcctt gcgcagctgt gctcgacgtt gtcactgaag cgggaaggga
      481 ctggctgcta ttgggcgaag tgccggggca ggatctcctg tcatctcacc ttgctcctgc
      541 cgagaaagta tccatcatgg ctgatgcaat gcggcggctg catacgcttg atccggctac
      601 ctgcccattc gaccaccaag cgaaacatcg catcgagcga gcacgtactc ggatggaagc
      661 cggtcttgtc gatcaggatg atctggacga agagcatcag gggctcgcgc cagccgaact
      721 gttcgccagg ctcaaggcgc gcatgcccga cggcgaggat ctcgtcgtga cccatggcga
      781 tgcctgcttg ccgaatatca tggtggaaaa tggccgcttt tctggattca tcgactgtgg
      841 ccggctgggt gtggcggacc gctatcagga catagcgttg gctacccgtg atattgctga
      901 agagcttggc ggcgaatggg ctgaccgctt cctcgtgctt tacggtatcg ccgctcccga
      961 ttcgcagcgc atcgccttct atcgccttct tgacgagttc ttctgagcgg gactctgggg
     1021 ttcgagagct cgcttggact cctgttgata gatccagtaa tgacctcaga actccatctg
     1081 gatttgttca gaacgctcgg ttgccgccgg gcgtttttta ttggtgagaa tccaagcact
     1141 agtcatgacc aaaatccctt aacgtgagtt ttcgttccac tgagcgtcag accccgtaga
     1201 aaagatcaaa ggatcttctt gagatccttt ttttctgcgc gtaatctgct gcttgcaaac
     1261 aaaaaaacca ccgctaccag cggtggtttg tttgccggat caagagctac caactctttt
     1321 tccgaaggta actggcttca gcagagcgca gataccaaat actgtccttc tagtgtagcc
     1381 gtagttaggc caccacttca agaactctgt agcaccgcct acatacctcg ctctgctaat
     1441 cctgttacca gtggctgctg ccagtggcga taagtcgtgt cttaccgggt tggactcaag
     1501 acgatagtta ccggataagg cgcagcggtc gggctgaacg gggggttcgt gcacacagcc
     1561 cagcttggag cgaacgacct acaccgaact gagataccta cagcgtgagc attgagaaag
     1621 cgccacgctt cccgaaggga gaaaggcgga caggtatccg gtaagcggca gggtcggaac
     1681 aggagagcgc acgagggagc ttccaggggg aaacgcctgg tatctttata gtcctgtcgg
     1741 gtttcgccac ctctgacttg agcgtcgatt tttgtgatgc tcgtcagggg ggcggagcct
     1801 atggaaaaac gccagcaacg cggccttttt acggttcctg gccttttgct ggccttttgc
     1861 tcacatgttc tttcctgcgt tatcccctga ttctgtggat aaccgtatta ccgcctttga
     1921 gtgagctgat accgctcgcc gcagccgaac gccctaggtc tagggcggcg gatttgtcct
     1981 actcaggaga gcgttcaccg acaaacaaca gataaaacga aaggcccagt ctttcgactg
     2041 agcctttcgt tttatttgat gcctctagca cgcgtaccat gggatcctat ttcttaataa
     2101 ctaaaaatat ggtataatac tcttaataaa tgcagtaata caggggcttt tcaagactga
     2161 agtctagctg agacaaatag tgcgattacg aaatttttta gacaaaaata gtctacgagg
     2221 ttttagagct atgctgtttt gaatggtccc aaaactgaga ccagtctcgg aagctcaaag
     2281 gtctcgtttt agagctatgc tgttttgaat ggtcccaaaa cttcagcaca ctgagacttg
     2341 ttgagttgaa ttcatggatc ctatttctta ataactaaaa atatggtata atactcttaa
     2401 taaatgcagt aatacagggg cttttcaaga ctgaagtcta gctgagacaa atagtgcgat
     2461 tacgaaattt tttagacaaa aatagtctac gaggttttag agctatgctg ttttgaatgg
     2521 tcccaaaact gagaccagtc tcggaagctc aaaggtctcg ttttagagct atgctgtttt
     2581 gaatggtccc aaaacttcag cacactgaga cttgttgagt tgaattcggt cagtgcgtcc
     2641 tgctgatgtg ctcagtatct ctatcactga tagggatgtc aatctctatc actgataggg
     2701 actcgag
//
