LOCUS       Exported 2707 bp ds-DNA circular SYN 19-JAN-2022
DEFINITION  A crRNA expression plasmid for targeting a specific sequence..
ACCESSION   .
VERSION     .
KEYWORDS    pCRISPR
SOURCE      synthetic DNA construct
  ORGANISM  synthetic DNA construct
REFERENCE   1 (bases 1 to 2707)
  AUTHORS   Jiang W, Bikard D, Cox D, Zhang F, Marraffini LA
  TITLE     RNA-guided editing of bacterial genomes using CRISPR-Cas systems.
  JOURNAL   Nat Biotechnol. 2013 Jan 29. doi: 10.1038/nbt.2508.
  PUBMED    23360965
REFERENCE   2 (bases 1 to 2707)
  AUTHORS   .
  TITLE     Direct Submission
  JOURNAL   Exported Jan 19, 2022 from SnapGene Server 1.1.58
            http://www.snapgene.com
FEATURES             Location/Qualifiers
     source          1..2707
                     /organism="synthetic DNA construct"
                     /mol_type="other DNA"
     primer_bind     complement(15..33)
                     /label=pBRforEco
                     /note="pBR322 vectors, upsteam of EcoRI site, forward
                     primer"
     CDS             212..1006
                     /codon_start=1
                     /gene="aph(3')-II (or nptII)"
                     /product="aminoglycoside phosphotransferase from Tn5"
                     /label=NeoR/KanR
                     /note="confers resistance to neomycin, kanamycin, and G418
                     (Geneticin(R))"
                     /translation="MIEQDGLHAGSPAAWVERLFGYDWAQQTIGCSDAAVFRLSAQGRP
                     VLFVKTDLSGALNELQDEAARLSWLATTGVPCAAVLDVVTEAGRDWLLLGEVPGQDLLS
                     SHLAPAEKVSIMADAMRRLHTLDPATCPFDHQAKHRIERARTRMEAGLVDQDDLDEEHQ
                     GLAPAELFARLKARMPDGEDLVVTHGDACLPNIMVENGRFSGFIDCGRLGVADRYQDIA
                     LATRDIAEELGGEWADRFLVLYGIAAPDSQRIAFYRLLDEFF"
     primer_bind     complement(266..285)
                     /label=Neo-R
                     /note="Neomycin resistance gene, reverse primer"
     primer_bind     876..895
                     /label=Neo-F
                     /note="Neomycin resistance gene, forward primer"
     terminator      1037..1131
                     /label=lambda t0 terminator
                     /note="transcription terminator from phage lambda"
     rep_origin      1219..1807
                     /direction=RIGHT
                     /label=ori
                     /note="high-copy-number ColE1/pMB1/pBR322/pUC origin of
                     replication"
     primer_bind     1708..1727
                     /label=pBR322ori-F
                     /note="pBR322 origin, forward primer"
     terminator      1972..2058
                     /gene="Escherichia coli rrnB"
                     /label=rrnB T1 terminator
                     /note="transcription terminator T1 from the E. coli rrnB
                     gene"
     misc_feature    2088..2219
                     /label=crRNA leader
                     /note="crRNA leader sequence for the Streptococcus pyogenes
                     CRISPR/Cas system"
     repeat_region   2220..2255
                     /label=DR
                     /note="direct repeat for the Streptococcus pyogenes
                     CRISPR/Cas system"
     repeat_region   2286..2321
                     /label=DR
                     /note="direct repeat for the Streptococcus pyogenes
                     CRISPR/Cas system"
     misc_feature    2362..2493
                     /label=crRNA leader
                     /note="crRNA leader sequence for the Streptococcus pyogenes
                     CRISPR/Cas system"
     repeat_region   2494..2529
                     /label=DR
                     /note="direct repeat for the Streptococcus pyogenes
                     CRISPR/Cas system"
     repeat_region   2560..2595
                     /label=DR
                     /note="direct repeat for the Streptococcus pyogenes
                     CRISPR/Cas system"
     promoter        complement(2628..2701)
                     /label=PLtetO-1 promoter
                     /note="modified phage lambda PL promoter with tet operator
                     sites (Lutz and Bujard, 1997)"
     protein_bind    2658..2676
                     /gene="tetO"
                     /label=tet operator
                     /bound_moiety="tetracycline repressor TetR"
                     /note="bacterial operator O2 for the tetR and tetA genes"
     protein_bind    2683..2701
                     /gene="tetO"
                     /label=tet operator
                     /bound_moiety="tetracycline repressor TetR"
                     /note="bacterial operator O2 for the tetR and tetA genes"
ORIGIN
        1 gtgaagacga aagggcctcg tgatacgcct atttttatag gttaatgtca tgataataat
       61 ggtttcttag acgtcggaat tgccagctgg ggcgccctct ggtaaggttg ggaagccctg
      121 caaagtaaac tggatggctt tcttgccgcc aaggatctga tggcgcaggg gatcaagatc
      181 tgatcaagag acaggatgag gatcgtttcg catgattgaa caagatggat tgcacgcagg
      241 ttctccggcc gcttgggtgg agaggctatt cggctatgac tgggcacaac agacaatcgg
      301 ctgctctgat gccgccgtgt tccggctgtc agcgcagggg cgcccggttc tttttgtcaa
      361 gaccgacctg tccggtgccc tgaatgaact gcaggacgag gcagcgcggc tatcgtggct
      421 ggccacgacg ggcgttcctt gcgcagctgt gctcgacgtt gtcactgaag cgggaaggga
      481 ctggctgcta ttgggcgaag tgccggggca ggatctcctg tcatctcacc ttgctcctgc
      541 cgagaaagta tccatcatgg ctgatgcaat gcggcggctg catacgcttg atccggctac
      601 ctgcccattc gaccaccaag cgaaacatcg catcgagcga gcacgtactc ggatggaagc
      661 cggtcttgtc gatcaggatg atctggacga agagcatcag gggctcgcgc cagccgaact
      721 gttcgccagg ctcaaggcgc gcatgcccga cggcgaggat ctcgtcgtga cccatggcga
      781 tgcctgcttg ccgaatatca tggtggaaaa tggccgcttt tctggattca tcgactgtgg
      841 ccggctgggt gtggcggacc gctatcagga catagcgttg gctacccgtg atattgctga
      901 agagcttggc ggcgaatggg ctgaccgctt cctcgtgctt tacggtatcg ccgctcccga
      961 ttcgcagcgc atcgccttct atcgccttct tgacgagttc ttctgagcgg gactctgggg
     1021 ttcgagagct cgcttggact cctgttgata gatccagtaa tgacctcaga actccatctg
     1081 gatttgttca gaacgctcgg ttgccgccgg gcgtttttta ttggtgagaa tccaagcact
     1141 agtcatgacc aaaatccctt aacgtgagtt ttcgttccac tgagcgtcag accccgtaga
     1201 aaagatcaaa ggatcttctt gagatccttt ttttctgcgc gtaatctgct gcttgcaaac
     1261 aaaaaaacca ccgctaccag cggtggtttg tttgccggat caagagctac caactctttt
     1321 tccgaaggta actggcttca gcagagcgca gataccaaat actgtccttc tagtgtagcc
     1381 gtagttaggc caccacttca agaactctgt agcaccgcct acatacctcg ctctgctaat
     1441 cctgttacca gtggctgctg ccagtggcga taagtcgtgt cttaccgggt tggactcaag
     1501 acgatagtta ccggataagg cgcagcggtc gggctgaacg gggggttcgt gcacacagcc
     1561 cagcttggag cgaacgacct acaccgaact gagataccta cagcgtgagc tatgagaaag
     1621 cgccacgctt cccgaaggga gaaaggcgga caggtatccg gtaagcggca gggtcggaac
     1681 aggagagcgc acgagggagc ttccaggggg aaacgcctgg tatctttata gtcctgtcgg
     1741 gtttcgccac ctctgacttg agcgtcgatt tttgtgatgc tcgtcagggg ggcggagcct
     1801 atggaaaaac gccagcaacg cggccttttt acggttcctg gccttttgct ggccttttgc
     1861 tcacatgttc tttcctgcgt tatcccctga ttctgtggat aaccgtatta ccgcctttga
     1921 gtgagctgat accgctcgcc gcagccgaac gccctaggtc tagggcggcg gatttgtcct
     1981 actcaggaga gcgttcaccg acaaacaaca gataaaacga aaggcccagt ctttcgactg
     2041 agcctttcgt tttatttgat gcctctagca cgcgtaccat gggatcctat ttcttaataa
     2101 ctaaaaatat ggtataatac tcttaataaa tgcagtaata caggggcttt tcaagactga
     2161 agtctagctg agacaaatag tgcgattacg aaatttttta gacaaaaata gtctacgagg
     2221 ttttagagct atgctgtttt gaatggtccc aaaactgaga ccagtctcgg aagctcaaag
     2281 gtctcgtttt agagctatgc tgttttgaat ggtcccaaaa cttcagcaca ctgagacttg
     2341 ttgagttgaa ttcatggatc ctatttctta ataactaaaa atatggtata atactcttaa
     2401 taaatgcagt aatacagggg cttttcaaga ctgaagtcta gctgagacaa atagtgcgat
     2461 tacgaaattt tttagacaaa aatagtctac gaggttttag agctatgctg ttttgaatgg
     2521 tcccaaaact gagaccagtc tcggaagctc aaaggtctcg ttttagagct atgctgtttt
     2581 gaatggtccc aaaacttcag cacactgaga cttgttgagt tgaattcggt cagtgcgtcc
     2641 tgctgatgtg ctcagtatct ctatcactga tagggatgtc aatctctatc actgataggg
     2701 actcgag
//
